Addgene plasmid #191898: pET28 acid.4
Purpose: Encodes a GFP design, acid.4
Depositing lab: Sarel Fleishman. Depositing organization: Weizmann Institute of Science. Publication: Designed active-site library reveals thousands of functional GFP variants. Weinstein JY, Marti-Gomez C, Lipsh-Sokolik R, Hoch SY, Liebermann D, Nevo R, Weissman H, Petrovich-Kopitman E, Margulies D, Ivankov D, McCandlish DM, Fleishman SJ. Nat Commun. 2023 May 20;14(1):2890. doi: 10.1038/s41467-023-38099-z. PubMed 37210560.
Backbone
  Vector backbone: pET28
  Backbone size w/o insert (bp): 5209
  Vector type: Bacterial Expression
Growth in bacteria
  Bacterial resistance: Kanamycin, 50 μg/mL
  Growth temperature: 37°C
  Growth strain: DH5alpha
  Copy number: High Copy
Gene/Insert
  Gene/Insert name: acid.4
  Species: Aequorea victoria
  Insert size (bp): 747
  Mutation: V61L Q69L Y145M L220V
  Promoter: T7
  Tag / fusion protein: His Tag (N terminal on insert)
  Cloning method: Restriction Enzyme; 5′ cloning site BsaI (destroyed during cloning); 3′ cloning site BsaI (destroyed during cloning)
  Sequencing primers: 5′ TAATACGACTCACTATAGGG; 3′ gctagttattgctcagcgg
Terms and licenses: Academic/Nonprofit Terms; Industry Terms: Not Available to Industry
Depositor comments: Design created by the htFuncLib algorithm
How to cite: pET28 acid.4 was a gift from Sarel Fleishman (Addgene plasmid # 191898 ; http://n2t.net/addgene:191898 ; RRID:Addgene_191898)
