[The description below was written by a language model from this plasmid's Addgene catalogue record and pLannotate feature annotations shown in this document.]
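Description:
pET28 acid.4 is a bacterial expression plasmid built on the pET28 backbone that encodes acid.4, a designed variant of Aequorea victoria GFP. The sequenced construct is about 5.95 kb and is selected with kanamycin through an aph(3')-Ia (KanR) cassette. It replicates from a ColE1/pMB1-type origin. The record lists it as high copy, although the backbone also retains the rop gene and the bom region from pBR322, which are usually associated with lower copy number. An f1 origin is also present, and short tetracycline-resistance fragments annotated around lacI appear to be nonfunctional pBR322 remnants.

The roughly 750 bp insert sits in a standard T7lac expression unit: a T7 promoter followed by a lac operator, the phage T7 gene 10 ribosome binding site, the coding sequence and a T7 terminator. The plasmid-borne lacI gene supplies repressor, so expression is held off until IPTG induction in a host that provides T7 RNA polymerase. The open reading frame begins with an N-terminal His tag for metal-affinity purification; automated annotation picks this up as a short fragment of a composite tag. The GFP portion is matched to mEGFP and carries the substitutions V61L, Q69L, Y145M and L220V. A brief downstream match to a T7 gene 10B-derived tag is probably residual vector sequence. The insert was cloned using BsaI sites that were destroyed in the process.

According to the depositor, the design was generated by the htFuncLib algorithm as part of a designed active-site library of functional GFP variants. The plasmid is suited to producing and purifying this variant in E. coli for characterisation. The record does not describe its specific spectral or pH-related properties.
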