Features (pLannotate 1.2.2; 19 found; start..end, strand, type, name):
      1..19      +  promoter       T7 promoter: promoter for bacteriophage T7 RNA polymerase
     20..44      +  protein_bind   lac operator: The lac repressor binds to the lac operator to inhibit transcription in E. coli. This inhibition can be relieved by adding lactose or isopropyl-β-D-thiogalactopyranoside (IPTG). lac repressor encoded by lacI
     59..81      +  RBS            RBS: efficient ribosome binding site from bacteriophage T7 gene 10 (Olins and Rangwala, 1989)
    100..116     +  CDS            capTEV™ (fragment): composite tag for in vivo biotinylation, TEV protease cleavage, and 6xHis tagging
    118..831     +  CDS            mEGFP: mEGFP is a basic (constitutively fluorescent) green fluorescent protein published in 2002, derived from Aequorea victoria. It has moderate acid sensitivity.
    844..893     +  CDS            SET1 (fragment): solubility-enhancement tag derived from T7 phage gene 10B
    901..948     +  terminator     T7 terminator: transcription terminator for bacteriophage T7 RNA polymerase
    985..1413    +  rep_origin     f1 ori (sequence partly withheld): f1 bacteriophage origin of replication; arrow indicates direction of (+) strand synthesis
   1466..1523    +  promoter       AmpR promoter (fragment): bla
   1532..2347    -  CDS            KanR: aminoglycoside phosphotransferase; aph(3')-Ia; confers resistance to kanamycin in bacteria or G418 (Geneticin®) in eukaryotes
   2469..3057    +  rep_origin     ori: high-copy-number ColE1/pMB1/pBR322/pUC origin of replication
   3243..3382    -  misc_feature   bom: basis of mobility region from pBR322
   3484..3675    -  CDS            rop: Rop protein, which maintains plasmids at low copy number; rop
   3692..4072    +  CDS            YPB1_ECOLX: Protein predicted: Swiss-Prot protein existence level 4. From Escherichia coli.
   4144..4435    -  CDS            TcR (fragment): tetracycline efflux protein; tet; confers resistance to tetracycline
   4450..4471    -  protein_bind   CAP binding site: CAP binding activates transcription in the presence of cAMP. E. coli catabolite activator protein
   4484..5566    -  CDS            lacI: lac repressor; lacI; The lac repressor binds to the lac operator to inhibit transcription in E. coli. This inhibition can be relieved by adding lactose or isopropyl-β-D-thiogalactopyranoside (IPTG).
   5567..5644    -  promoter       lacI promoter: lacI
   5652..5931    -  CDS            TcR (fragment): tetracycline efflux protein; tet; confers resistance to tetracycline
>Addgene plasmid #191898 | pET28 acid.4 | addgene full sequence | sequence record 378853 | Addgene NGS Result
TAATACGACTCACTATAGGGGAATTGTGAGCGGATAACAATTCCCCTCTAGAAATAATTTTGTTTAACTT
TAAGAAGGAGATATACCATGGGCAGCAGCCATCATCATCATCATCACGTTAGCAAGGGCGAGGAGCTGTT
CACCGGTGTCGTCCCCATCCTGGTGGAACTCGACGGCGATGTGAATGGGCATAAGTTCTCCGTCAGAGGC
GAGGGAGAAGGTGACGCTACATATGGCAAGCTGACGTTGAAATTCATTTGCACCACTGGTAAATTACCCG
TACCTTGGCCCACCCTCTTGACGACCCTGACGTATGGGGTTTTGTGTTTCTCTCGCTATCCCGACCATAT
GAAACAGCACGACTTTTTCAAAAGCGCGATGCCTGAAGGCTATGTTCAGGAACGTACCATTTTTTTTAAA
GACGACGGGTGTTACAAGACACGCGCCGAAGTTAAATTTGAGGGTGATACGCTTGTAAATCGTATTGAAC
TGCATGGCATTGATTTTAAGGAAGATGGCAATATACTCGGGCATAAACTTGAGTATAACATGAATAGCCA
CAACGTCTATATAATGCCAGATAAACAGAACAACGGCATTAAAGTAAACTTTAAAACCCGCCATAACATC
GAGGACGGATCGGTTCAGCTCGCTGACCACTATCAGCAAAACACGCCGATCGGCGATGGTCCGGTTCTGC
TTCCTGATTACCACTACCTGCATACGTGGTCTGAACTGAGCAAGGACCCAAACGAAAAACGTGATCATAT
GGTTGTGCTTGAATTTGTAGAGGCTGCAGGTATAACTCTCGGCATGGACGAGCTGTATAAGTAATGAGAT
CCGGCTGCTAACAAAGCCCGAAAGGAAGCTGAGTTGGCTGCTGCCACCGCTGAGCAATAACTAGCATAAC
CCCTTGGGGCCTCTAAACGGGTCTTGAGGGGTTTTTTGCTGAAAGGAGGAACTATATCCGGATTGGCGAA
TGGG
[124 nt withheld, positions 985-1108]
C
[91 nt withheld, positions 1110-1200]
A
[49 nt withheld, positions 1202-1250]
CCTTTGACGTTGGAGTCCACGTTCTTT
[37 nt withheld, positions 1278-1314]
ACCCTATCTCGGTCTATTCTTTTGATTTATAAGGGATTTTGCCGATTTCGGCCTATTGGTTAAAAAATGA
GCTGATTTAACAAAAATTTAACGCGAATTTTAACAAAATATTAACGCTTACAATTTAGGTGGCACTTTTC
GGGGAAATGTGCGCGGAACCCCTATTTGTTTATTTTTCTAAATACATTCAAATATGTATCCGCTCATGAA
TTAATTCTTAGAAAAACTCATCGAGCATCAAATGAAACTGCAATTTATTCATATCAGGATTATCAATACC
ATATTTTTGAAAAAGCCGTTTCTGTAATGAAGGAGAAAACTCACCGAGGCAGTTCCATAGGATGGCAAGA
TCCTGGTATCGGTCTGCGATTCCGACTCGTCCAACATCAATACAACCTATTAATTTCCCCTCGTCAAAAA
TAAGGTTATCAAGTGAGAAATCACCATGAGTGACGACTGAATCCGGTGAGAATGGCAAAAGTTTATGCAT
TTCTTTCCAGACTTGTTCAACAGGCCAGCCATTACGCTCGTCATCAAAATCACTCGCATCAACCAAACCG
TTATTCATTCGTGATTGCGCCTGAGCGAGACGAAATACGCGATCGCTGTTAAAAGGACAATTACAAACAG
GAATCGAATGCAACCGGCGCAGGAACACTGCCAGCGCATCAACAATATTTTCACCTGAATCAGGATATTC
TTCTAATACCTGGAATGCTGTTTTCCCGGGGATCGCAGTGGTGAGTAACCATGCATCATCAGGAGTACGG
ATAAAATGCTTGATGGTCGGAAGAGGCATAAATTCCGTCAGCCAGTTTAGTCTGACCATCTCATCTGTAA
CATCATTGGCAACGCTACCTTTGCCATGTTTCAGAAACAACTCTGGCGCATCGGGCTTCCCATACAATCG
ATAGATTGTCGCACCTGATTGCCCGACATTATCGCGAGCCCATTTATACCCATATAAATCAGCATCCATG
TTGGAATTTAATCGCGGCCTAGAGCAAGACGTTTCCCGTTGAATATGGCTCATAACACCCCTTGTATTAC
TGTTTATGTAAGCAGACAGTTTTATTGTTCATGACCAAAATCCCTTAACGTGAGTTTTCGTTCCACTGAG
CGTCAGACCCCGTAGAAAAGATCAAAGGATCTTCTTGAGATCCTTTTTTTCTGCGCGTAATCTGCTGCTT
GCAAACAAAAAAACCACCGCTACCAGCGGTGGTTTGTTTGCCGGATCAAGAGCTACCAACTCTTTTTCCG
AAGGTAACTGGCTTCAGCAGAGCGCAGATACCAAATACTGTCCTTCTAGTGTAGCCGTAGTTAGGCCACC
ACTTCAAGAACTCTGTAGCACCGCCTACATACCTCGCTCTGCTAATCCTGTTACCAGTGGCTGCTGCCAG
TGGCGATAAGTCGTGTCTTACCGGGTTGGACTCAAGACGATAGTTACCGGATAAGGCGCAGCGGTCGGGC
TGAACGGGGGGTTCGTGCACACAGCCCAGCTTGGAGCGAACGACCTACACCGAACTGAGATACCTACAGC
GTGAGCTATGAGAAAGCGCCACGCTTCCCGAAGGGAGAAAGGCGGACAGGTATCCGGTAAGCGGCAGGGT
CGGAACAGGAGAGCGCACGAGGGAGCTTCCAGGGGGAAACGCCTGGTATCTTTATAGTCCTGTCGGGTTT
CGCCACCTCTGACTTGAGCGTCGATTTTTGTGATGCTCGTCAGGGGGGCGGAGCCTATGGAAAAACGCCA
GCAACGCGGCCTTTTTACGGTTCCTGGCCTTTTGCTGGCCTTTTGCTCACATGTTCTTTCCTGCGTTATC
CCCTGATTCTGTGGATAACCGTATTACCGCCTTTGAGTGAGCTGATACCGCTCGCCGCAGCCGAACGACC
GAGCGCAGCGAGTCAGTGAGCGAGGAAGCGGAAGAGCGCCTGATGCGGTATTTTCTCCTTACGCATCTGT
GCGGTATTTCACACCGCAATGGTGCACTCTCAGTACAATCTGCTCTGATGCCGCATAGTTAAGCCAGTAT
ACACTCCGCTATCGCTACGTGACTGGGTCATGGCTGCGCCCCGACACCCGCCAACACCCGCTGACGCGCC
CTGACGGGCTTGTCTGCTCCCGGCATCCGCTTACAGACAAGCTGTGACCGTCTCCGGGAGCTGCATGTGT
CAGAGGTTTTCACCGTCATCACCGAAACGCGCGAGGCAGCTGCGGTAAAGCTCATCAGCGTGGTCGTGAA
GCGATTCACAGATGTCTGCCTGTTCATCCGCGTCCAGCTCGTTGAGTTTCTCCAGAAGCGTTAATGTCTG
GCTTCTGATAAAGCGGGCCATGTTAAGGGCGGTTTTTTCCTGTTTGGTCACTGATGCCTCCGTGTAAGGG
GGATTTCTGTTCATGGGGGTAATGATACCGATGAAACGAGAGAGGATGCTCACGATACGGGTTACTGATG
ATGAACATGCCCGGTTACTGGAACGTTGTGAGGGTAAACAACTGGCGGTATGGATGCGGCGGGACCAGAG
AAAAATCACTCAGGGTCAATGCCAGCGCTTCGTTAATACAGATGTAGGTGTTCCACAGGGTAGCCAGCAG
CATCCTGCGATGCAGATCCGGAACATAATGGTGCAGGGCGCTGACTTCCGCGTTTCCAGACTTTACGAAA
CACGGAAACCGAAGACCATTCATGTTGTTGCTCAGGTCGCAGACGTTTTGCAGCAGCAGTCGCTTCACGT
TCGCTCGCGTATCGGTGATTCATTCTGCTAACCAGTAAGGCAACCCCGCCAGCCTAGCCGGGTCCTCAAC
GACAGGAGCACGATCATGCGCACCCGTGGGGCCGCCATGCCGGCGATAATGGCCTGCTTCTCGCCGAAAC
GTTTGGTGGCGGGACCAGTGACGAAGGCTTGAGCGAGGGCGTGCAAGATTCCGAATACCGCAAGCGACAG
GCCGATCATCGTCGCGCTCCAGCGAAAGCGGTCCTCGCCGAAAATGACCCAGAGCGCTGCCGGCACCTGT
CCTACGAGTTGCATGATAAAGAAGACAGTCATAAGTGCGGCGACGATAGTCATGCCCCGCGCCCACCGGA
AGGAGCTGACTGGGTTGAAGGCTCTCAAGGGCATCGGTCGAGATCCCGGTGCCTAATGAGTGAGCTAACT
TACATTAATTGCGTTGCGCTCACTGCCCGCTTTCCAGTCGGGAAACCTGTCGTGCCAGCTGCATTAATGA
ATCGGCCAACGCGCGGGGAGAGGCGGTTTGCGTATTGGGCGCCAGGGTGGTTTTTCTTTTCACCAGTGAG
ACGGGCAACAGCTGATTGCCCTTCACCGCCTGGCCCTGAGAGAGTTGCAGCAAGCGGTCCACGCTGGTTT
GCCCCAGCAGGCGAAAATCCTGTTTGATGGTGGTTAACGGCGGGATATAACATGAGCTGTCTTCGGTATC
GTCGTATCCCACTACCGAGATATCCGCACCAACGCGCAGCCCGGACTCGGTAATGGCGCGCATTGCGCCC
AGCGCCATCTGATCGTTGGCAACCAGCATCGCAGTGGGAACGATGCCCTCATTCAGCATTTGCATGGTTT
GTTGAAAACCGGACATGGCACTCCAGTCGCCTTCCCGTTCCGCTATCGGCTGAATTTGATTGCGAGTGAG
ATATTTATGCCAGCCAGCCAGACGCAGACGCGCCGAGACAGAACTTAATGGGCCCGCTAACAGCGCGATT
TGCTGGTGACCCAATGCGACCAGATGCTCCACGCCCAGTCGCGTACCGTCTTCATGGGAGAAAATAATAC
TGTTGATGGGTGTCTGGTCAGAGACATCAAGAAATAACGCCGGAACATTAGTGCAGGCAGCTTCCACAGC
AATGGCATCCTGGTCATCCAGCGGATAGTTAATGATCAGCCCACTGACGCGTTGCGCGAGAAGATTGTGC
ACCGCCGCTTTACAGGCTTCGACGCCGCTTCGTTCTACCATCGACACCACCACGCTGGCACCCAGTTGAT
CGGCGCGAGATTTAATCGCCGCGACAATTTGCGACGGCGCGTGCAGGGCCAGACTGGAGGTGGCAACGCC
AATCAGCAACGACTGTTTGCCCGCCAGTTGTTGTGCCACGCGGTTGGGAATGTAATTCAGCTCCGCCATC
GCCGCTTCCACTTTTTCCCGCGTTTTCGCAGAAACGTGGCTGGCCTGGTTCACCACGCGGGAAACGGTCT
GATAAGAGACACCGGCATACTCTGCGACATCGTATAACGTTACTGGTTTCACATTCACCACCCTGAATTG
ACTCTCTTCCGGGCGCTATCATGCCATACCGCGAAAGGTTTTGCGCCATTCGATGGTGTCCGGGATCTCG
ACGCTCTCCCTTATGCGACTCCTGCATTAGGAAGCAGCCCAGTAGTAGGTTGAGGCCGTTGAGCACCGCC
GCCGCAAGGAATGGTGCATGCAAGGAGATGGCGCCCAACAGTCCCCCGGCCACGGGGCCTGCCACCATAC
CCACGCCGAAACAAGCGCTCATGAGCCCGAAGTGGCGAGCCCGATCTTCCCCATCGGTGATGTCGGCGAT
ATAGGCGCCAGCAACCGCACCTGTGGCGCCGGTGATGCCGGCCACGATGCGTCCGGCGTAGAGGATCGAG
ATCTCGATCCCGCGAAAT
